>Addgene plasmid #36066 | pAAV asyn S129A | addgene partial sequence | sequence record 133448 | hGH-PA-R 5'-CCAGCTTGGTTCCCAATAGA-3'
CCCTTGCTCCATACCACCCCCCTCCACCCCATAATATTATAGAAGGACACCTAGTCAGACAAAATGATGC
AACTTAATTTTATTAGGACAAGGCTGGTGGGCACTGGAGTGGCAACTTCCAGGGCCAGGAGAGGCACTGG
GGAGGGGTCACAGGGATGCCACCCGTAGATCTCTCGAGTTAGGCTTCAGGTTCGTAGTCTTGATACCCTT
CCTCAGCAGGCATTTCATAAGCCTCATTGTCAGGATCCACAGGCATATCTTCCAGAATTCCTTCCTGTGG
GGCTCCTTCTTCATTCTTGCCCAA
[192 nt withheld, positions 305-496]
CTCTTTTGTCTTTCCTGCTGCTTCTGCCACACCCTGTTTGGTTTTCTCAGCAGCAGCCACAACTCCCTCC
TTGGCCTTTGAAAGTCCTTTCATGAATACATCCATA
