[The description below was written by a language model from this plasmid's Addgene catalogue record.]
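Description:
pAAV asyn S129A is an adeno-associated virus transfer plasmid built on the Stratagene pAAV-MCS backbone (about 4.6 kb without insert) and classed as both a mammalian expression and an AAV vector. It is maintained in bacteria as a high-copy plasmid under ampicillin selection. The recorded host is a recombination-deficient strain, a common choice for AAV plasmids because the inverted terminal repeats that flank the expression cassette tend to rearrange or be deleted during propagation. No feature table accompanies the record, so the exact positions of the ITRs, origin and other backbone elements are not documented here.

The payload is a roughly 0.5 kb insert encoding human alpha-synuclein (SNCA) with the S129A substitution, cloned between ClaI and BglII sites that both remain intact. Expression is driven by the CMV promoter. The sequencing primer names indicate that the insert sits downstream of a beta-globin-derived element and upstream of a human growth hormone-derived sequence, which fits an intron plus hGH polyadenylation signal arrangement, although the record does not list these parts explicitly. No epitope tag or reporter is recorded.

Serine 129 is the major phosphorylation site of alpha-synuclein, and replacing it with alanine yields a form that cannot be phosphorylated at that position. The plasmid can be transfected directly for transient expression in mammalian cells. It can also be combined with helper and rep/cap functions to package recombinant AAV for delivery of the mutant protein. The record does not state a specific application, but such a construct is suited to studying how Ser129 phosphorylation affects alpha-synuclein aggregation and toxicity in models of Parkinson's disease.
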