Addgene plasmid #36066: pAAV asyn S129A
Depositing lab: Patrick Aebischer & Hilal Lashuel. Depositing organization: Swiss Federal Institute of Technology (EPFL).
Backbone
  Vector backbone: pAAV-MCS
  Backbone manufacturer: Stratagene
  Backbone size w/o insert (bp): 4581
  Vector type: Mammalian Expression, AAV
Growth in bacteria
  Bacterial resistance: Ampicillin, 100 μg/mL
  Growth temperature: 37°C
  Growth strain: NEB Stable
  Copy number: High Copy
Gene/Insert
  Gene/Insert name: alpha-synuclein S129A
  Species: H. sapiens (human)
  Insert size (bp): 484
  Mutation: S129A
  Entrez Gene: SNCA (a.k.a. NACP, PARK1, PARK4, PD1)
  Promoter: CMV
  Cloning method: Restriction Enzyme; 5′ cloning site ClaI (not destroyed); 3′ cloning site BglII (not destroyed)
  Sequencing primers: 5′ bglob fw (TCTTATCTTCCTCCCACAGC); 3′ hGH rev (TAGGACAAGGCTGGTGGGCA)
Terms and licenses: Academic/Nonprofit Terms; Industry Terms: Not Available to Industry
Depositor comments: Lashuel Lab Plasmid #163
How to cite: pAAV asyn S129A was a gift from Patrick Aebischer & Hilal Lashuel (Addgene plasmid # 36066 ; http://n2t.net/addgene:36066 ; RRID:Addgene_36066)
